Addgene plasmid #197767: pMC-9-OsT28-11
Purpose: Phytobrick (MoClo) Level 0 Part
Depositing lab: Daniel Voytas. Depositing organization: University of Minnesota. Publication: An extensible vector toolkit and parts library for advanced engineering of plant genomes. Chamness JC, Kumar J, Cruz AJ, Rhuby E, Holum MJ, Cody JP, Tibebu R, Gamo ME, Starker CG, Zhang F, Voytas DF. Plant Genome. 2023 Mar 9:e20312. doi: 10.1002/tpg2.20312. PubMed 36896468.
Backbone
  Vector backbone: pMC-9-ccdB-11
  Backbone manufacturer: Self-made
  Vector type: Plant Expression
Growth in bacteria
  Bacterial resistance: Spectinomycin, 50 μg/mL
  Growth temperature: 37°C
  Growth strain: DH5alpha
  Copy number: High Copy
Gene/Insert
  Gene/Insert name: OsT28 terminator
  Species: Oryza sativa
  Insert size (bp): 610
  Cloning method: Restriction Enzyme; 5′ cloning site Unknown (unknown if destroyed)
Terms and licenses: Academic/Nonprofit Terms; Industry Terms: Not Available to Industry
Depositor comments: Please visit https://doi.org/10.1101/2022.10.15.511792 for bioRxiv preprint.
How to cite: pMC-9-OsT28-11 was a gift from Daniel Voytas (Addgene plasmid # 197767 ; http://n2t.net/addgene:197767 ; RRID:Addgene_197767)
