[The description below was written by a language model from this plasmid's Addgene catalogue record and pLannotate feature annotations shown in this document.]
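Description:
pMC-9-OsT28-11 is a Level 0 part plasmid in the Phytobrick/MoClo (Golden Gate modular cloning) format, belonging to a vector toolkit and parts library built for plant genome engineering. It is derived from the self-made pMC-9-ccdB-11 backbone. The backbone name suggests that a ccdB counter-selection cassette occupies the cloning position until a part replaces it, and the "9" and "11" in the name presumably denote the flanking assembly positions in the toolkit's syntax, though the record does not define them or state the cloning sites used. The sequenced plasmid is small, at 2,863 nt.

The payload is a roughly 610 bp terminator, OsT28, from rice (Oryza sativa). The automated feature table does not annotate this insert, and it presumably lies in the unannotated stretch upstream of the resistance cassette. As a terminator part, it has no promoter or coding sequence of its own. It is meant to be combined with promoter, coding and other Level 0 modules into higher-level transcriptional units, where it would supply the 3' transcription termination and polyadenylation signals for plant expression.

Propagation in E. coli relies on a high-copy ColE1/pUC-type origin. Selection uses an aadA gene conferring spectinomycin (and streptomycin) resistance, with an AmpR (bla) promoter annotated upstream of it. The short annotated fragments of an integrase, a gentamicin acetyltransferase, lacI and the RSF origin are incomplete, and they appear to be non-functional remnants carried over with the resistance cassette and backbone pieces. Although catalogued as a plant expression vector, the plasmid by itself is a storage and donor vehicle for the terminator part.
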