Features (pLannotate 1.2.2; 7 found; start..end, strand, type, name):
      1..23      +  rep_origin     RSF ori (fragment): Plasmids containing the RSF 1030 origin of replication can be propagated in E. coli cells that contain additional plasmids with compatible origins.
     25..74      +  CDS            lacI (fragment): lac repressor; lacI; The lac repressor binds to the lac operator to inhibit transcription in E. coli. This inhibition can be relieved by adding lactose or isopropyl-β-D-thiogalactopyranoside (IPTG).
    829..933     +  promoter       AmpR promoter: bla
    924..1004    -  CDS            int (fragment): INT2_ECOLX - Protein inferred from homology: Swiss-Prot protein existence level 3. Putative integrase believed to be involved in the insertion of antibiotic resistance genes into plasmids and transposons. From Escherichia coli.
   1092..1148    +  CDS            GmR (fragment): gentamycin acetyltransferase; aacC1; confers resistance to gentamycin
   1155..1943    +  CDS            aadA: S3AD_ECOLX - Experimental evidence at protein level: Swiss-Prot protein existence level 1. Mediates bacterial resistance to the antibiotics streptomycin and spectinomycin. From Escherichia coli.
   2117..2705    +  rep_origin     ori: high-copy-number ColE1/pMB1/pBR322/pUC origin of replication
>Addgene plasmid #197767 | pMC-9-OsT28-11 | addgene full sequence | sequence record 391116 | Addgene NGS Result
GTCAGTGAGCGAGGAAGCGGAAGAGCGCCCAATACGCAAACCGCCTCTCCCCGCGCGTTGGCCGATTCAT
TAATCACTCTGTGGTCTCAGCTTGACATCTTATAGTCTGCAACCTCTCGTGTCTGAATTCCTATCTTTAT
CAAGTGTTATTGCTTCCACGACTATAGGACAGCTTTCGTCGAAAGGTTTTGCTCATGTGATCTCGAAGGA
TTCATCTAGTCTGATTTTTCGTGACTTGTATCGGTTTTATTGGATTCATCCAACATATATCAATAAAAAA
TGAGTTGTGTTTCCTTTCTTCCTAGTTCAGTTAAAATTATTTCCCTCCTGCGCTTGTGCTGTAATTGTCT
GTGTACCTGTTGTTTGTGACTGTGTTAGTTCCCTTGGATATGATTTCGTATTTGATATGTACATGGAGAT
AGCTTAGCTTCATTATTGGAGTATGAAGTTAGTATGACATAGTCACTCTCCTGGAAAATTGACACTGCAA
ACCATATTTTTATTCTGAACCACAAATCCTAGTCAGTCCGCTGGCATATGCCGTCCGTTTGCTGAATCCA
GAACGTGGGTTTGGAGATGTACGGCTGAGATGCCTCTATGCGAAGGGGATTTCGTGGTGAAACGAGATGG
GAGTAGAGCAACGCCCGTGGAAGATGCTTCAAACTTCCACACTTTTGAGCAACGATCGGCATAGTAAGGT
AGACGCTTGAGACCACGAAGTGGCTCTTCAGTGGACGAAAGGGCCTCGTGATACGCCTATTTTTATAGGT
TAATGTCATGATAATAATGGTTTCTTAGACGTCAGGTGGCACTTTTCGGGGAAATGTGCGCGGAACCCCT
ATTTGTTTATTTTTCTAAATACATTCAAATATGTATCCGCTCATGAGACAATAACCCTGATAAATGCTTC
AATAATATTGAAAAAGGAAGAGTATGCGCTCACGCAACTGGTCCAGAACCTTGACCGAACGCAGCGGTGG
TAACGGCGCAGTGGCGGTTTTCATGGCTTGTTATGACTGTTTTTTTTTGGGGTACAGTCTATGCCTCGGG
CATCCAAGCAGCAAGCGCGTTACGCCGTGGGTCGATGTTTGATGTTATGGAGCAGCAACGATGTTACGCA
GCAGGGCAGTCGCCCTAAAACAAAGTTAAACATCATGAGGGAAGCGGTGATCGCCGAAGTATCGACTCAA
CTATCAGAGGTAGTTGGCGTCATCGAGCGCCATCTCGAACCGACGTTGCTGGCCGTACATTTGTACGGCT
CCGCAGTGGATGGCGGCCTGAAGCCACACAGCGATATTGATTTGCTGGTTACGGTGACCGTAAGGCTTGA
TGAAACAACGCGGCGAGCTTTGATCAACGACCTTTTGGAAACTTCGGCTTCCCCTGGAGAGAGCGAGATT
CTCCGCGCTGTAGAAGTCACCATTGTTGTGCACGACGACATCATTCCGTGGCGTTATCCAGCTAAGCGCG
AACTGCAATTTGGAGAATGGCAGCGCAATGACATTCTTGCAGGTATCTTCGAGCCAGCCACGATCGACAT
TGATCTGGCTATCTTGCTGACAAAAGCAAGAGAACATAGCGTTGCCTTGGTAGGTCCAGCGGCGGAGGAA
CTCTTTGATCCGGTTCCTGAACAGGATCTATTTGAGGCGCTAAATGAAACCTTAACGCTATGGAACTCGC
CGCCCGACTGGGCTGGCGATGAGCGAAATGTAGTGCTTACGTTGTCCCGCATTTGGTACAGCGCAGTAAC
CGGCAAAATCGCGCCGAAGGATGTCGCTGCCGACTGGGCAATGGAGCGCCTGCCGGCCCAGTATCAGCCC
GTCATACTTGAAGCTAGACAGGCTTATCTTGGACAAGAAGAAGATCGCTTGGCCTCGCGCGCAGATCAGT
TGGAAGAATTTGTCCATTACGTAAAAGGCGAGATCACCAAGGTAGTCGGCAAATAACTGTCAGACCAAGT
TTACTCATATATACTTTAGATTGATTTAAAACTTCATTTTTAATTTAAAAGGATCTAGGTGAAGATCCTT
TTTGATAATCTCATGACCAAAATCCCTTAACGTGAGTTTTCGTTCCACTGAGCGTCAGACCCCGTAGAAA
AGATCAAAGGATCTTCTTGAGATCCTTTTTTTCTGCGCGTAATCTGCTGCTTGCAAACAAAAAAACCACC
GCTACCAGCGGTGGTTTGTTTGCCGGATCAAGAGCTACCAACTCTTTTTCCGAAGGTAACTGGCTTCAGC
AGAGCGCAGATACCAAATACTGTTCTTCTAGTGTAGCCGTAGTTAGGCCACCACTTCAAGAACTCTGTAG
CACCGCCTACATACCTCGCTCTGCTAATCCTGTTACCAGTGGCTGCTGCCAGTGGCGATAAGTCGTGTCT
TACCGGGTTGGACTCAAGACGATAGTTACCGGATAAGGCGCAGCGGTCGGGCTGAACGGGGGGTTCGTGC
ACACAGCCCAGCTTGGAGCGAACGACCTACACCGAACTGAGATACCTACAGCGTGAGCTATGAGAAAGCG
CCACGCTTCCCGAAGGGAGAAAGGCGGACAGGTATCCGGTAAGCGGCAGGGTCGGAACAGGAGAGCGCAC
GAGGGAGCTTCCAGGGGGAAACGCCTGGTATCTTTATAGTCCTGTCGGGTTTCGCCACCTCTGACTTGAG
CGTCGATTTTTGTGATGCTCGTCAGGGGGGCGGAGCCTATGGAAAAACGCCAGCAACGCGGCCTTTTTAC
GGTTCCTGGCCTTTTGCTGGCCTTTTGCTCACATGTTCTTTCCTGCGTTATCCCCTGATTCTGTGGATAA
CCGTATTACCGCCTTTGAGTGAGCTGATACCGCTCGCCGCAGCCGAACGACCGAGCGCAGCGA
